>Addgene plasmid #201513 | pEJS2160_Nme2-ABE8e-i3 | addgene full sequence | sequence record 398433 | Addgene NGS Result
TAGTTATTAATAGTAATCAATTACGGGGTCATTAGTTCATAGCCCATATATGGAGTTCCGCGTTACATAA
CTTACGGTAAATGGCCCGCCTGGCTGACCGCCCAACGACCCCCGCCCATTGACGTCAATAATGACGTATG
TTCCCATAGTAACGCCAATAGGGACTTTCCATTGACGTCAATGGGTGGAGTATTTACGGTAAACTGCCCA
CTTGGCAGTACATCAAGTGTATCATATGCCAAGTACGCCCCCTATTGACGTCAATGACGGTAAATGGCCC
GCCTGGCATTATGCCCAGTACATGACCTTATGGGACTTTCCTACTTGGCAGTACATCTACGTATTAGTCA
TCGCTATTACCATGGTGATGCGGTTTTGGCAGTACATCAATGGGCGTGGATAGCGGTTTGACTCACGGGG
ATTTCCAAGTCTCCACCCCATTGACGTCAATGGGAGTTTGTTTTGGCACCAAAATCAACGGGACTTTCCA
AAATGTCGTAACAACTCCGCCCCATTGACGCAAATGGGCGGTAGGCGTGTACGGTGGGAGGTCTATATAA
GCAGAGCTGGTTTAGTGAACCGTCAGATCCGCTAGAGATCCGCGGCCGCTAATACGACTCACTATAGGGA
GAGCCGCCACCATGAAACGGACAGCCGACGGAAGCGAGTTCGAGTCACCAAAGAAGAAGCGGAAAGTCGA
AGATATGGCCGCCTTCAAGCCTAACCCAATCAATTACATCCTGGGACTGGCCATCGGAATCGCATCCGTG
GGATGGGCTATGGTGGAGATCGACGAGGAGGAGAATCCTATCCGGCTGATCGATCTGGGCGTGAGAGTGT
TTGAGAGGGCCGAGGTGCCAAAGACCGGCGATTCTCTGGCTATGGCCCGGAGACTGGCACGGAGCGTGAG
GCGCCTGACACGGAGAAGGGCACACAGGCTGCTGAGGGCACGCCGGCTGCTGAAGAGAGAGGGCGTGCTG
CAGGCAGCAGACTTCGATGAGAATGGCCTGATCAAGAGCCTGCCAAACACCCCCTGGCAGCTGAGAGCAG
CCGCCCTGGACAGGAAGCTGACACCACTGGAGTGGTCTGCCGTGCTGCTGCACCTGATCAAGCACCGCGG
CTACCTGAGCCAGCGGAAGAACGAGGGAGAGACAGCAGACAAGGAGCTGGGCGCCCTGCTGAAGGGAGTG
GCCAACAATGCCCACGCCCTGCAGACCGGCGATTTCAGGACACCTGCCGAGCTGGCCCTGAATAAGTTTG
AGAAGGAGTCCGGCCACATCAGAAACCAGAGGGGCGACTATAGCCACACCTTCTCCCGCAAGGATCTGCA
GGCCGAGCTGATCCTGCTGTTCGAGAAGCAGAAGGAGTTTGGCAATCCACACGTGAGCGGAGGCCTGAAG
GAGGGAATCGAGACCCTGCTGATGACACAGAGGCCTGCCCTGTCCGGCGACGCAGTGCAGAAGATGCTGG
GACACTGCACCTTCGAGCCTGCAGAGCCAAAGGCCGCCAAGAACACCTACACAGCCGAGCGGTTTATCTG
GCTGACAAAGCTGAACAATCTGAGAATCCTGGAGCAGGGATCCGAGAGGCCACTGACCGACACAGAGAGG
GCCACCCTGATGGATGAGCCTTACCGGAAGTCTAAGCTGACATATGCCCAGGCCAGAAAGCTGCTGGGCC
TGGAGGACACCGCCTTCTTTAAGGGCCTGAGATACGGCAAGGGCGGATCAGGAGGCTCTGGCGGTTCAGG
TGGATCAGGCGGTAGCGGAGGTTCAGGTGGTTCTGAGGTGGAGTTTTCCCACGAGTACTGGATGAGACAT
GCCCTGACCCTGGCCAAGAGGGCACGCGATGAGAGGGAGGTGCCTGTGGGAGCCGTGCTGGTGCTGAACA
ATAGAGTGATCGGCGAGGGCTGGAACAGAGCCATCGGCCTGCACGACCCAACAGCCCATGCCGAAATTAT
GGCCCTGAGACAGGGCGGCCTGGTCATGCAGAACTACAGACTGATTGACGCCACCCTGTACGTGACATTC
GAGCCTTGCGTGATGTGCGCCGGCGCCATGATCCACTCTAGGATCGGCCGCGTGGTGTTTGGCGTGAGGA
ACAGCAAACGGGGCGCCGCAGGCTCCCTGATGAACGTGCTGAACTACCCCGGCATGAATCACCGCGTCGA
AATTACCGAGGGAATCCTGGCAGATGAATGTGCCGCCCTGCTGTGCGACTTCTACCGGATGCCTAGACAG
GTGTTCAATGCTCAGAAGAAGGCCCAGAGCTCCATCAACGGCTCCTCTGGCTCTGAGACACCTGGCACAA
GCGAGAGCGCAACACCTGAAAGCAGCGGCGATAATGCCGAGGCCTCCACACTGATGGAGATGAAGGCCTA
TCACGCCATCTCTCGCGCCCTGGAGAAGGAGGGCCTGAAGGACAAGAAGTCCCCCCTGAACCTGAGCTCC
GAGCTGCAGGATGAGATCGGCACCGCCTTCTCTCTGTTTAAGACCGACGAGGATATCACAGGCCGCCTGA
AGGACAGGGTGCAGCCTGAGATCCTGGAGGCCCTGCTGAAGCACATCTCTTTCGATAAGTTTGTGCAGAT
CAGCCTGAAGGCCCTGAGAAGGATCGTGCCACTGATGGAGCAGGGCAAGCGGTACGACGAGGCCTGCGCC
GAGATCTACGGCGATCACTATGGCAAGAAGAACACAGAGGAGAAGATCTATCTGCCCCCTATCCCTGCCG
ACGAGATCAGAAATCCTGTGGTGCTGAGGGCCCTGTCCCAGGCAAGAAAAGTGATCAACGGAGTGGTGCG
CCGGTACGGATCTCCAGCCCGGATCCACATCGAGACCGCCAGAGAAGTGGGCAAGAGCTTCAAGGACCGG
AAGGAGATCGAGAAGAGACAGGAGGAGAATCGCAAGGATCGGGAGAAGGCCGCCGCCAAGTTTAGGGAGT
ACTTCCCTAACTTTGTGGGCGAGCCAAAGTCTAAGGACATCCTGAAGCTGCGCCTGTACGAGCAGCAGCA
CGGCAAGTGTCTGTATAGCGGCAAGGAGATCAATCTGGTGCGGCTGAACGAGAAGGGCTATGTGGAGATC
GATCACGCCCTGCCTTTCTCCAGAACCTGGGACGATTCTTTTAACAATAAGGTGCTGGTGCTGGGCAGCG
AGAACCAGAATAAGGGCAATCAGACACCATACGAGTATTTCAATGGCAAGGACAACTCCAGGGAGTGGCA
GGAGTTCAAGGCCCGCGTGGAGACCTCTAGATTTCCCAGGAGCAAGAAGCAGCGGATCCTGCTGCAGAAG
TTCGACGAGGATGGCTTTAAGGAGTGCAACCTGAATGACACCAGATACGTGAACCGGTTCCTGTGCCAGT
TTGTGGCCGATCACATCCTGCTGACCGGCAAGGGCAAGAGAAGGGTGTTCGCCTCTAATGGCCAGATCAC
AAACCTGCTGAGGGGATTTTGGGGACTGAGGAAGGTGCGGGCAGAGAATGACAGACACCACGCACTGGAT
GCAGTGGTGGTGGCATGCAGCACCGTGGCAATGCAGCAGAAGATCACAAGATTCGTGAGGTATAAGGAGA
TGAACGCCTTTGACGGCAAGACCATCGATAAGGAGACAGGCAAGGTGCTGCACCAGAAGACCCACTTCCC
CCAGCCTTGGGAGTTCTTTGCCCAGGAAGTGATGATCCGGGTGTTCGGCAAGCCAGACGGCAAGCCTGAG
TTTGAGGAGGCCGATACCCCAGAGAAGCTGAGGACACTGCTGGCAGAGAAGCTGTCTAGCAGGCCAGAGG
CAGTGCACGAGTACGTGACCCCACTGTTCGTGTCCAGGGCACCCAATCGGAAGATGTCTGGCGCCCACAA
GGACACACTGAGAAGCGCCAAGAGGTTTGTGAAGCACAACGAGAAGATCTCCGTGAAGAGAGTGTGGCTG
ACCGAGATCAAGCTGGCCGATCTGGAGAACATGGTGAATTACAAGAACGGCAGGGAGATCGAGCTGTATG
AGGCCCTGAAGGCAAGGCTGGAGGCCTACGGAGGAAATGCCAAGCAGGCCTTCGACCCAAAGGATAACCC
CTTTTATAAGAAGGGAGGACAGCTGGTGAAGGCCGTGCGGGTGGAGAAGACCCAGGAGAGCGGCGTGCTG
CTGAATAAGAAGAACGCCTACACAATCGCCGACAATGGCGATATGGTGAGAGTGGACGTGTTCTGTAAGG
TGGATAAGAAGGGCAAGAATCAGTACTTTATCGTGCCTATCTATGCCTGGCAGGTGGCCGAGAACATCCT
GCCAGACATCGATTGCAAGGGCTACAGAATCGACGATAGCTATACATTCTGTTTTTCCCTGCACAAGTAT
GACCTGATCGCCTTCCAGAAGGATGAGAAGTCCAAGGTGGAGTTTGCCTACTATATCAATTGCGACTCCT
CTAACGGCAGGTTCTACCTGGCCTGGCACGATAAGGGCAGCAAGGAGCAGCAGTTTCGCATCTCCACCCA
GAATCTGGTGCTGATCCAGAAGTATCAGGTGAACGAGCTGGGCAAGGAGATCAGGCCATGTCGGCTGAAG
AAGCGCCCACCCGTGCGGGAGGATAAAAGAACCGCCGACGGCAGCGAATTCGAGCCCAAGAAGAAGAGGA
AAGTCTAACCGGTCATCATCACCATCACCATTGAGTTTAAACCCGCTGATCAGCCTCGACTGTGCCTTCT
AGTTGCCAGCCATCTGTTGTTTGCCCCTCCCCCGTGCCTTCCTTGACCCTGGAAGGTGCCACTCCCACTG
TCCTTTCCTAATAAAATGAGGAAATTGCATCGCATTGTCTGAGTAGGTGTCATTCTATTCTGGGGGGTGG
GGTGGGGCAGGACAGCAAGGGGGAGGATTGGGAAGACAATAGCAGGCATGCTGGGGATGCGGTGGGCTCT
ATGGCTTCTGAGGCGGAAAGAACCAGCTGGGGCTCGATACCGTCGACCTCTAGCTAGAGCTTGGCGTAAT
CATGGTCATAGCTGTTTCCTGTGTGAAATTGTTATCCGCTCACAATTCCACACAACATACGAGCCGGAAG
CATAAAGTGTAAAGCCTAGGGTGCCTAATGAGTGAGCTAACTCACATTAATTGCGTTGCGCTCACTGCCC
GCTTTCCAGTCGGGAAACCTGTCGTGCCAGCTGCATTAATGAATCGGCCAACGCGCGGGGAGAGGCGGTT
TGCGTATTGGGCGCACTTCCGCTTCCTCGCTCACTGACTCGCTGCGCTCGGTCGTTCGGCTGCGGCGAGC
GGTATCAGCTCACTCAAAGGCGGTAATACGGTTATCCACAGAATCAGGGGATAACGCAGGAAAGAACATG
TGAGCAAAAGGCCAGCAAAAGGCCAGGAACCGTAAAAAGGCCGCGTTGCTGGCGTTTTTCCATAGGCTCC
GCCCCCCTGACGAGCATCACAAAAATCGACGCTCAAGTCAGAGGTGGCGAAACCCGACAGGACTATAAAG
ATACCAGGCGTTTCCCCCTGGAAGCTCCCTCGTGCGCTCTCCTGTTCCGACCCTGCCGCTTACCGGATAC
CTGTCCGCCTTTCTCCCTTCGGGAAGCGTGGCGCTTTCTCATAGCTCACGCTGTAGGTATCTCAGTTCGG
TGTAGGTCGTTCGCTCCAAGCTGGGCTGTGTGCACGAACCCCCCGTTCAGCCCGACCGCTGCGCCTTATC
CGGTAACTATCGTCTTGAGTCCAACCCGGTAAGACACGACTTATCGCCACTGGCAGCAGCCACTGGTAAC
AGGATTAGCAGAGCGAGGTATGTAGGCGGTGCTACAGAGTTCTTGAAGTGGTGGCCTAACTACGGCTACA
CTAGAAGAACAGTATTTGGTATCTGCGCTCTGCTGAAGCCAGTTACCTTCGGAAAAAGAGTTGGTAGCTC
TTGATCCGGCAAACAAACCACCGCTGGTAGCGGTGGTTTTTTTGTTTGCAAGCAGCAGATTACGCGCAGA
AAAAAAGGATCTCAAGAAGATCCTTTGATCTTTTCTACGGGGTCTGACACTCAGTGGAACGAAAACTCAC
GTTAAGGGATTTTGGTCATGAGATTATCAAAAAGGATCTTCACCTAGATCCTTTTAAATTAAAAATGAAG
TTTTAAATCAATCTAAAGTATATATGAGTAAACTTGGTCTGACAGTTACCAATGCTTAATCAGTGAGGCA
CCTATCTCAGCGATCTGTCTATTTCGTTCATCCATAGTTGCCTGACTCCCCGTCGTGTAGATAACTACGA
TACGGGAGGGCTTACCATCTGGCCCCAGTGCTGCAATGATACCGCGGGACCCACGCTCACCGGCTCCAGA
TTTATCAGCAATAAACCAGCCAGCCGGAAGGGCCGAGCGCAGAAGTGGTCCTGCAACTTTATCCGCCTCC
ATCCAGTCTATTAATTGTTGCCGGGAAGCTAGAGTAAGTAGTTCGCCAGTTAATAGTTTGCGCAACGTTG
TTGCCATTGCTACAGGCATCGTGGTGTCACGCTCGTCGTTTGGTATGGCTTCATTCAGCTCCGGTTCCCA
ACGATCAAGGCGAGTTACATGATCCCCCATGTTGTGCAAAAAAGCGGTTAGCTCCTTCGGTCCTCCGATC
GTTGTCAGAAGTAAGTTGGCCGCAGTGTTATCACTCATGGTTATGGCAGCACTGCATAATTCTCTTACTG
TCATGCCATCCGTAAGATGCTTTTCTGTGACTGGTGAGTACTCAACCAAGTCATTCTGAGAATAGTGTAT
GCGGCGACCGAGTTGCTCTTGCCCGGCGTCAATACGGGATAATACCGCGCCACATAGCAGAACTTTAAAA
GTGCTCATCATTGGAAAACGTTCTTCGGGGCGAAAACTCTCAAGGATCTTACCGCTGTTGAGATCCAGTT
CGATGTAACCCACTCGTGCACCCAACTGATCTTCAGCATCTTTTACTTTCACCAGCGTTTCTGGGTGAGC
AAAAACAGGAAGGCAAAATGCCGCAAAAAAGGGAATAAGGGCGACACGGAAATGTTGAATACTCATACTC
TTCCTTTTTCAATATTATTGAAGCATTTATCAGGGTTATTGTCTCATGAGCGGATACATATTTGAATGTA
TTTAGAAAAATAAACAAATAGGGGTTCCGCGCACATTTCCCCGAAAAGTGCCACCTGACGTCGACGGATC
GGGAGATCGATCTCCCGATCCCCTAGGGTCGACTCTCAGTACAATCTGCTCTGATGCCGCATAGTTAAGC
CAGTATCTGCTCCCTGCTTGTGTGTTGGAGGTCGCTGAGTAGTGCGCGAGCAAAATTTAAGCTACAACAA
GGCAAGGCTTGACCGACAATTGCATGAAGAATCTGCTTAGGGTTAGGCGTTTTGCGCTGCTTCGCGATGT
ACGGGCCAGATATACGCGTTGACATTGATTATTGAC
Features (pLannotate 1.2.2; 15 found; start..end, strand, type, name):
    365..568     +  promoter       CMV promoter: human cytomegalovirus (CMV) immediate early promoter
    610..628     +  promoter       T7 promoter: promoter for bacteriophage T7 RNA polymerase
    705..4568    +  CDS            cas9: CAS9_NEIMA - Experimental evidence at protein level: Swiss-Prot protein existence level 1. CRISPR (clustered regularly interspaced short palindromic repeat) is an adaptive immune system that provides protection against mobile genetic elements (viruses, transposable elements and conjugative plasmids). CRISPR clusters contain spacers, sequences complementary to antecedent mobile elements, and target invading nucleic acids. CRISPR clusters are transcribed and processed into CRISPR RNA (crRNA). In type II CRISPR systems correct processing of pre-crRNA requires a trans- encoded small RNA (tracrRNA)
   4680..4904    +  polyA_signal   bGH poly(A) signal: bovine growth hormone polyadenylation signal
   4908..4929    +  promoter       SV40 promoter (fragment): SV40 enhancer and early promoter
   4934..4950    +  misc_feature   MCS (fragment): pBluescript multiple cloning site
   4999..5015    -  protein_bind   lac operator: The lac repressor binds to the lac operator to inhibit transcription in E. coli. This inhibition can be relieved by adding lactose or isopropyl-β-D-thiogalactopyranoside (IPTG). lac repressor encoded by lacI
   5023..5053    -  promoter       lac promoter: promoter for the E. coli lac operon
   5068..5089    -  protein_bind   CAP binding site: CAP binding activates transcription in the presence of cAMP. E. coli catabolite activator protein
   5102..5194    -  CDS            lacI (fragment): lac repressor; lacI; The lac repressor binds to the lac operator to inhibit transcription in E. coli. This inhibition can be relieved by adding lactose or isopropyl-β-D-thiogalactopyranoside (IPTG).
   5377..5965    -  rep_origin     ori: high-copy-number ColE1/pMB1/pBR322/pUC origin of replication
   6136..6996    -  CDS            AmpR: β-lactamase; bla; confers resistance to ampicillin, carbenicillin, and related antibiotics
   6997..7101    -  promoter       AmpR promoter: bla
   7172..7216    -  misc_feature   bom (fragment): basis of mobility region from pBR322
   7371..364     +  enhancer       CMV enhancer (across the origin): human cytomegalovirus immediate early enhancer
