[The description below was written by a language model from this plasmid's Addgene catalogue record and pLannotate feature annotations shown in this document.]
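Description:
pEJS2160_Nme2-ABE8e-i3 is a 7,386 bp mammalian expression plasmid built on the pBT280 backbone that encodes a domain-inlaid adenine base editor derived from Nme2Cas9, a compact type II-C Cas9 from Neisseria meningitidis. It is propagated in E. coli through a high-copy ColE1/pUC-type origin and selected with ampicillin via the β-lactamase gene and its native promoter. The remaining bacterial sequences are backbone remnants: a lac promoter/operator with CAP binding site, and short fragments of lacI, a pBluescript multiple cloning site, the pBR322 bom region and the SV40 promoter. None of these appears to form a functional cassette, and no mammalian selection marker is annotated.

The payload is a roughly 4 kb open reading frame assembled by Gibson cloning and driven by the CMV immediate-early enhancer and promoter, with a bovine growth hormone polyadenylation signal downstream. A T7 promoter lies between the CMV promoter and the coding sequence, which would permit in vitro transcription and also serves as a sequencing primer site. The automated annotation labels the whole coding region simply as a Neisseria Cas9. It does not separately mark the ABE8e deaminase, linkers, or any nuclear localization signals or tags, so their exact positions cannot be read from the table. In a domain-inlaid design, the evolved TadA8e adenosine deaminase is inserted within the Cas9 polypeptide rather than fused to a terminus, and "i3" denotes one particular insertion site among those tested.

No guide RNA cassette is annotated, so a guide would have to be supplied from a separate construct. The plasmid is intended for transient expression in mammalian cells to perform A•T-to-G•C base editing, in the context of work on inlaid Nme2Cas9 editors with improved activity and targeting scope.
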