Addgene plasmid #201513: pEJS2160_Nme2-ABE8e-i3
Purpose: Mammalian expression of domain inlaid Nme2-ABE8e-i3
Depositing lab: Erik Sontheimer. Depositing organization: University of Massachusetts, Worcester. Publication: Domain-inlaid Nme2Cas9 adenine base editors with improved activity and targeting scope. Bamidele N, Zhang H, Dong X, Cheng H, Gaston N, Feinzig H, Cao H, Kelly K, Watts JK, Xie J, Gao G, Sontheimer EJ. Nat Commun. 2024 Feb 17;15(1):1458. doi: 10.1038/s41467-024-45763-5. PubMed 38368418.
Backbone
  Vector backbone: pBT280
  Total vector size (bp): 7386
  Vector type: Mammalian Expression
Growth in bacteria
  Bacterial resistance: Ampicillin, 100 μg/mL
  Growth temperature: 37°C
  Growth strain: DH5alpha
  Copy number: Unknown
Gene/Insert
  Gene/Insert name: Nme2-ABE8e-i3
  Insert size (bp): 3987
  Promoter: CMV
  Cloning method: Gibson Cloning
  Sequencing primers: 5′ T7; 3′ M13 Reverse
Terms and licenses: Academic/Nonprofit Terms; Industry Terms: Not Available to Industry
Depositor comments: Please visit https://doi.org/10.1101/2023.04.14.536905 for bioRxiv preprint.
How to cite: pEJS2160_Nme2-ABE8e-i3 was a gift from Erik Sontheimer (Addgene plasmid # 201513 ; http://n2t.net/addgene:201513 ; RRID:Addgene_201513)
